Addgene plasmid #8426: pBS PKC theta
Depositing lab: Frederic Mushinski. Depositing organization: National Cancer Institute (NCI). Publication: Unique expression pattern of protein kinase C-theta: high mRNA levels in normal mouse testes and in T-lymphocytic cells and neoplasms. Mischak H, Goodnight J, Henderson DW, Osada S, Ohno S, Mushinski JF. FEBS Lett 1993 Jul 12;326(1-3):51-5. 10.1016/0014-5793(93)81759-S PubMed 8325388.
Backbone
  Vector backbone: pBS
  Backbone manufacturer: Stratagene
  Backbone size w/o insert (bp): 3200
  Vector type: Bacterial Expression
Growth in bacteria
  Bacterial resistance: Ampicillin, 100 μg/mL
  Growth temperature: 37°C
  Growth strain: DH5alpha
  Copy number: High Copy
Gene/Insert
  Gene/Insert name: Mouse Protein Kinase C theta (alt names: Protein Kinase C theta; PKC theta)
  Species: M. musculus (mouse)
  Insert size (bp): 2200
  Entrez Gene: Prkcq (a.k.a. A130035A12Rik, AW494342, PKC-0, PKC-theta, PKCtheta, Pkcq)
  Cloning method: Restriction Enzyme; 5′ cloning site SmaI (unknown if destroyed); 3′ cloning site SmaI (unknown if destroyed)
  Sequencing primers: 5′ T7 ?
Terms and licenses: Academic/Nonprofit Terms; Industry Terms: Not Available to Industry
How to cite: pBS PKC theta was a gift from Frederic Mushinski (Addgene plasmid # 8426 ; http://n2t.net/addgene:8426 ; RRID:Addgene_8426)
