[The description below was written by a language model from this plasmid's Addgene catalogue record.]
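Description:
pBS PKC theta is a cloning plasmid carrying the mouse protein kinase C theta cDNA (gene symbol Prkcq) in the Stratagene pBS (Bluescript-type) backbone. The backbone is listed at about 3.2 kb and the insert at about 2.2 kb. The plasmid is maintained in E. coli at high copy number under ampicillin selection. No feature table accompanies the record, so the exact origin of replication, the resistance cassette layout and any flanking promoter elements are not documented. Vectors of this family generally combine a pUC-type origin and a beta-lactamase gene with a polylinker flanked by phage RNA polymerase promoters.

The cDNA was inserted by restriction cloning into the SmaI site at both ends. This is a blunt, non-directional strategy, and the record states neither the orientation of the insert nor whether the SmaI sites survived ligation. T7 is given only tentatively as a 5′ sequencing primer, which leaves the orientation relative to the polylinker promoters uncertain. No epitope tags, fusion partners or mutations are recorded, and no dedicated promoter for protein production is named. The catalogue classes the vector as bacterial expression, but the plasmid is best regarded as a cDNA holding clone.

The associated publication examined the expression pattern of PKC theta mRNA, reporting high levels in mouse testis and in T-lymphocytic cells and tumours. This suggests the clone served as a source of hybridisation probe or sequence template. It could also supply the Prkcq coding region for subcloning into expression vectors, although the record does not state an intended use.
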