>Addgene plasmid #8426 | pBS PKC theta | addgene partial sequence | sequence record 17318 | 8426 with T7
CCATGTCACCGTTTCTTCGAATCGGTTTATCCAACTTTGACTGTGGGACCTGCCAAGCTTGTCAGGGAGA
GGCAGTGAACCCCTACTGCGCTGTGCTTGTCAAAGAGTATGTGGAATCAGAAAATGGGCAGATGTACATC
CAGAAAAAGCCAACCATGTACCCACCTTGGGACAGCACCTTTGACGCCCACATTAACAAGGGAAGGGTGA
TGCAGATCATCGTGAAGGGCAAGAATGTAGACCTCATCTCAGAAACAACCGTGGAACTCTACTCCCTGGC
GGAGAGATGCCGCAAGAACAATGGGCGGACAGAAATATGGTTAGAGCTGAAACCTCAAGGCCGAATGCTA
ATGAATGCAAGATACTTTCTGGAAATGAGTGACACAAAGGACATGAGTGAGTTTGAGAATGAAGGATTCT
TTGCACTGCATCAGCGCCGAGGAGCCATCAAACAGGCCAAAGTCCACCATGTCAAGTGTCACGAGTTCAC
GGCCACCTTTTTCCCTCAACCCACATTTTGCTCTGTCTGCCATGAATTTGTCTGGGGCCTGAACAAGCAG
GGTTACCAGTGCCGACAGTGTAATGCAGCGATTCACAAGAAGTGCATTGATAAAGTGATAGCCAAGTGCA
CAGGATCCGCAATCAATAGCCGAGAAACCATGTTCCATAAGGAGAGATTCAAGATCGACATGCCACACAG
AT
